Addgene plasmid #230455: AiP13559 - pAAV-AiE0077h_3xC1-minBG-SYFP2-WPRE3-BGHpA (Alias: CN3559)
Purpose: AiE0077h_3xC1 is an enhancer sequence, designed to drive AAV-mediated transgene expression in specific populations of brain cells
Depositing lab: Allen Institute for Brain Science & Jonathan Ting. Depositing organization: Allen Institute. Publication: A suite of enhancer AAVs and transgenic mouse lines for genetic access to cortical cell types. Ben-Simon Y, Hooper M, Narayan S, Daigle TL, Dwivedi D, Way SW, Oster A, Stafford DA, Mich JK, Taormina MJ, Martinez RA, Opitz-Araya X, Roth JR, Alexander JR, Allen S, Amster A, Arbuckle J, Ayala A, Baker PM, Bakken TE, Barcelli T, Barta S, Bendrick J, Bertagnolli D, Bielstein C, Bishwakarma P, Bowlus J, Boyer G, Brouner K, Casian B, Casper T, Chakka AB, Chakrabarty R, Chance RK, Chavan S, Clark M, Colbert K, Collman F, Daniel S, Departee M, DiValentin P, Donadio N, Dotson N, Egdorf T, Fliss T, Gabitto M, Garcia J, Gary A, Gasperini M, Gloe J, Goldy J, Gore BB, Graybuck L, Greisman N, Haeseleer F, Halterman C, Haradon Z, Hastings SD, Helback O, Ho W, Hockemeyer D, Huang C, Huff S, Hunker A, Johansen N, Jones D, Juneau Z, Kalmbach B, Kannan M, Khem S, Kussick E, Kutsal R, Larsen R, Lee C, Lee AY, Leibly M, Lenz GH, Li S, Liang E, Lusk N, Madigan Z, Malloy J, Malone J, McCue R, Melchor J, Mollenkopf T, Moosman S, Morin E, Newman D, Ng L, Ngo K, Omstead V, Otto S, Oyama A, Pena N, Pham T, Phillips E, Pom CA, Potekhina L, Ransford S, Ray PL, Rette D, Reynoldson C, Rimorin C, Rocha D, Ruiz A, Sanchez REA, Sawyer L, Sedeno-Cortes A, Sevigny JP, Shapovalova N, Shepard N, Shulga L, Sigler AR, Siverts L, Soliman S, Somasundaram S, Staats B, Stewart K, Szelenyi E, Tieu M, Trader C, Tran A, van Velthoven CTJ, Walker M, Wang Y, Weed N, Wirthlin M, Wood T, Wynalda B, Yao Z, Zhou T, Ariza J, Dee N, Reding M, Ronellenfitch K, Mufti S, Sunkin SM, Smith KA, Esposito L, Waters J, Thyagarajan B, Yao S, Lein ES, Zeng H, Levi BP, Ngai J, Ting JT, Tasic B. Cell. 2025 May 16:S0092-8674(25)00513-6. doi: 10.1016/j.cell.2025.05.002. PubMed 40403729.
Backbone
  Vector backbone: pAAV2
  Vector type: AAV
Growth in bacteria
  Bacterial resistance: Ampicillin, 100 μg/mL
  Growth temperature: 37°C
  Growth strain: NEB Stable
  Copy number: High Copy
Gene/Insert
  Gene/Insert name: SYFP2
  Species: Synthetic
  Promoter: minBG
  Cloning method: Gibson Cloning
Terms and licenses: Academic/Nonprofit Terms; Industry Terms: Not Available to Industry
How to cite: AiP13559 - pAAV-AiE0077h_3xC1-minBG-SYFP2-WPRE3-BGHpA (Alias: CN3559) was a gift from Allen Institute for Brain Science & Jonathan Ting (Addgene plasmid # 230455 ; http://n2t.net/addgene:230455 ; RRID:Addgene_230455)
