[The description below was written by a language model from this plasmid's Addgene catalogue record and pLannotate feature annotations shown in this document.]
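Description:
AiP13559 - pAAV-AiE0077h_3xC1-minBG-SYFP2-WPRE3-BGHpA (alias CN3559) is an AAV transfer plasmid of about 5 kb built on a pAAV2 backbone. It is intended for packaging a recombinant AAV genome that reports enhancer activity in the brain. In bacteria it is maintained by a high-copy ColE1/pUC-type origin and selected with ampicillin through the β-lactamase gene and its native promoter. An f1 phage origin and small remnants of pBR322 bom and rop sequences are also annotated in the backbone. The recorded growth strain is recombination-deficient, as is usual for plasmids carrying repeat-rich AAV2 inverted terminal repeats. One ITR is annotated in full, while the upstream ITR was detected only as short fragments, which may reflect the annotation or sequencing of this structured region rather than a truncation.

Between the ITRs sits a single expression cassette. By its name, the AiE0077h_3xC1 enhancer appears to be a triplicated core of the AiE0077h element. It is placed upstream of a minimal beta-globin promoter (minBG), which has little activity of its own, so transcription depends largely on the enhancer. Neither the enhancer nor the promoter is picked out in the automated feature table, though they presumably occupy the unannotated stretch ahead of the coding sequence. The cassette drives SYFP2, a rapidly maturing monomeric yellow fluorescent protein derived from Aequorea victoria. This is followed by WPRE3, a shortened woodchuck posttranscriptional regulatory element (annotated as two WPRE fragments) that boosts transcript expression, and by the bovine growth hormone polyadenylation signal. The construct is used to make enhancer AAVs that label specific populations of brain cells with fluorescence. The record does not state which cell population this enhancer targets.
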