Features (pLannotate 1.2.2; 14 found; start..end, strand, type, name):
     12..39      +  repeat_region  AAV2 ITR (fragment): inverted terminal repeat of adeno-associated virus serotype 2 inverted
     68..95      +  repeat_region  AAV2 ITR (fragment): inverted terminal repeat of adeno-associated virus serotype 2 inverted
    991..1707    +  CDS            SYFP2: SYFP2 is a basic (constitutively fluorescent) yellow fluorescent protein published in 2006, derived from Aequorea victoria. It is reported to be a very rapidly-maturing monomer with moderate acid sensitivity.
   1747..1904    +  misc_feature   WPRE (fragment): woodchuck hepatitis virus posttranscriptional regulatory element
   1910..1990    +  misc_feature   WPRE (fragment): woodchuck hepatitis virus posttranscriptional regulatory element
   2007..2118    +  polyA_signal   bGH poly(A) signal: bovine growth hormone polyadenylation signal
   2236..2376    +  repeat_region  AAV2 ITR: inverted terminal repeat of adeno-associated virus serotype 2 inverted
   2381..2432    -  misc_feature   bom (fragment): basis of mobility region from pBR322
   2451..2906    +  rep_origin     f1 ori (sequence partly withheld): f1 bacteriophage origin of replication; arrow indicates direction of (+) strand synthesis
   2907..2956    -  misc_feature   bom (fragment): basis of mobility region from pBR322
   3058..3093    -  CDS            rop (fragment): Rop protein, which maintains plasmids at low copy number; rop
   3188..3292    +  promoter       AmpR promoter: bla
   3293..4153    +  CDS            AmpR: β-lactamase; bla; confers resistance to ampicillin, carbenicillin, and related antibiotics
   4324..4912    +  rep_origin     ori: high-copy-number ColE1/pMB1/pBR322/pUC origin of replication
>Addgene plasmid #230455 | AiP13559 - pAAV-AiE0077h_3xC1-minBG-SYFP2-WPRE3-BGHpA (Alias: CN3559) | addgene full sequence | sequence record 470936 | Addgene NGS Result
CCTGCAGGCAGCTGCGCGCTCGCTCGCTCACTGAGGCCGCCCGGGCGTCGGGCGACCTTTGGTCGCCCGG
CCTCAGTGAGCGAGCGAGCGCGCAGAGAGGGAGTGGCCAACTCCATCACTAGGGGTTCCTGCGGCCGCAC
GCGTGGTCAGAGACACAGAGGATGACAGAGACCCAGAGAGAGGGAGACAGAGACCCAGAGAGAGGGGGAG
AGAGACCTAGAAATAGGGGGACAGAGACCCAGAGAGGGAAGAGATGGAAACCTAGAGAAGGAAGCAGACA
GAGTCCCAAAGAGAGGCGGGGACAGAAACCCAGGAGATAGAACATAGATGCAGAGAGATGAGAACAGAGA
TCCAGAATGCAAGAGAAAGATGGAGAGCCTGGGAGACGGAGGAGGTCAGAGACACAGAGGATGACAGAGA
CCCAGAGAGAGGGAGACAGAGACCCAGAGAGAGGGGGAGAGAGACCTAGAAATAGGGGGACAGAGACCCA
GAGAGGGAAGAGATGGAAACCTAGAGAAGGAAGCAGACAGAGTCCCAAAGAGAGGCGGGGACAGAAACCC
AGGAGATAGAACATAGATGCAGAGAGATGAGAACAGAGATCCAGAATGCAAGAGAAAGATGGAGAGCCTG
GGAGACGGAGGAGGTCAGAGACACAGAGGATGACAGAGACCCAGAGAGAGGGAGACAGAGACCCAGAGAG
AGGGGGAGAGAGACCTAGAAATAGGGGGACAGAGACCCAGAGAGGGAAGAGATGGAAACCTAGAGAAGGA
AGCAGACAGAGTCCCAAAGAGAGGCGGGGACAGAAACCCAGGAGATAGAACATAGATGCAGAGAGATGAG
AACAGAGATCCAGAATGCAAGAGAAAGATGGAGAGCCTGGGAGACGGAGGAGAGCTCGGGCTGGGCATAA
AAGTCAGGGCAGAGCCATCTATTGCTTACATTTGCTTCTGGGATCCAGATCTTTCGAAGCTAGCGCTACC
GGTCGCCACCATGGTGAGCAAGGGCGAGGAGCTGTTCACCGGGGTGGTGCCCATCCTGGTCGAGCTGGAC
GGCGACGTAAACGGCCACAAGTTCAGCGTGTCCGGCGAGGGCGAGGGCGATGCCACCTACGGCAAGCTGA
CCCTGAAGCTGATCTGCACCACCGGCAAGCTGCCCGTGCCCTGGCCCACCCTCGTGACCACCCTGGGCTA
CGGCGTGCAGTGCTTCGCCCGCTACCCCGACCACATGAAGCAGCACGACTTCTTCAAGTCCGCCATGCCC
GAAGGCTACGTCCAGGAGCGCACCATCTTCTTCAAGGACGACGGCAACTACAAGACCCGCGCCGAGGTGA
AGTTCGAGGGCGACACCCTGGTGAACCGCATCGAGCTGAAGGGCATCGACTTCAAGGAGGACGGCAACAT
CCTGGGGCACAAGCTGGAGTACAACTACAACAGCCACAACGTCTATATCACCGCCGACAAGCAGAAGAAC
GGCATCAAGGCCAACTTCAAGATCCGCCACAACATCGAGGACGGCGGCGTGCAGCTCGCCGACCACTACC
AGCAGAACACCCCCATCGGCGACGGCCCCGTGCTGCTGCCCGACAACCACTACCTGAGCTACCAGTCCAA
GCTGAGCAAAGACCCCAACGAGAAGCGCGATCACATGGTCCTGCTGGAGTTCGTGACCGCCGCCGGGATC
ACTCTCGGCATGGACGAGCTGTACAAGTAAGTCGACGGCGCGCCGCGGCCGCGAATTCGATATCATAATC
AACCTCTGGATTACAAAATTTGTGAAAGATTGACTGGTATTCTTAACTATGTTGCTCCTTTTACGCTATG
TGGATACGCTGCTTTAATGCCTTTGTATCATGCTATTGCTTCCCGTATGGCTTTCATTTTCTCCTCCTTG
TATAAATCCTGGTTAGTTCTTGCCACGGCGGAACTCATCGCCGCCTGCCTTGCCCGCTGCTGGACAGGGG
CTCGGCTGTTGGGCACTGACAATTCCGTGGCTCGAGAGATCTTCGACTGTGCCTTCTAGTTGCCAGCCAT
CTGTTGTTTGCCCCTCCCCCGTGCCTTCCTTGACCCTGGAAGGTGCCACTCCCACTGTCCTTTCCTAATA
AAATGAGGAAATTGCATCGCATTGTCTGAGTAGGTGTCATTCTATTCTGGGGGGTGGGGTGGGGCAGGAC
AGCAAGGGGGAGGATTGGGAAGACAATAGCAGGCATGAGATCTCACGTGCGGACCGAGCGGCCGCAGGAA
CCCCTAGTGATGGAGTTGGCCACTCCCTCTCTGCGCGCTCGCTCGCTCACTGAGGCCGGGCGACCAAAGG
TCGCCCGACGCCCGGGCTTTGCCCGGGCGGCCTCAGTGAGCGAGCGAGCGCGCAGCTGCCTGCAGGGGCG
CCTGATGCGGTATTTTCTCCTTACGCATCTGTGCGGTATTTCACACCGCATA
[95 nt withheld, positions 2433-2527]
T
[46 nt withheld, positions 2529-2574]
C
[141 nt withheld, positions 2576-2716]
CCTTTGACGTTGGAGTCCACGTTCTTT
[37 nt withheld, positions 2744-2780]
ACTCTATCTCGGGCTATTCTTTTGATTTATAAGGGATTTTGCCGATTTCGGTCTATTGGTTAAAAAATGA
GCTGATTTAACAAAAATTTAACGCGAATTTTAACAAAATATTAACGTTTACAATTTTATGGTGCACTCTC
AGTACAATCTGCTCTGATGCCGCATAGTTAAGCCAGCCCCGACACCCGCCAACACCCGCTGACGCGCCCT
GACGGGCTTGTCTGCTCCCGGCATCCGCTTACAGACAAGCTGTGACCGTCTCCGGGAGCTGCATGTGTCA
GAGGTTTTCACCGTCATCACCGAAACGCGCGAGACGAAAGGGCCTCGTGATACGCCTATTTTTATAGGTT
AATGTCATGATAATAATGGTTTCTTAGACGTCAGGTGGCACTTTTCGGGGAAATGTGCGCGGAACCCCTA
TTTGTTTATTTTTCTAAATACATTCAAATATGTATCCGCTCATGAGACAATAACCCTGATAAATGCTTCA
ATAATATTGAAAAAGGAAGAGTATGAGTATTCAACATTTCCGTGTCGCCCTTATTCCCTTTTTTGCGGCA
TTTTGCCTTCCTGTTTTTGCTCACCCAGAAACGCTGGTGAAAGTAAAAGATGCTGAAGATCAGTTGGGTG
CACGAGTGGGTTACATCGAACTGGATCTCAACAGCGGTAAGATCCTTGAGAGTTTTCGCCCCGAAGAACG
TTTTCCAATGATGAGCACTTTTAAAGTTCTGCTATGTGGCGCGGTATTATCCCGTATTGACGCCGGGCAA
GAGCAACTCGGTCGCCGCATACACTATTCTCAGAATGACTTGGTTGAGTACTCACCAGTCACAGAAAAGC
ATCTTACGGATGGCATGACAGTAAGAGAATTATGCAGTGCTGCCATAACCATGAGTGATAACACTGCGGC
CAACTTACTTCTGACAACGATCGGAGGACCGAAGGAGCTAACCGCTTTTTTGCACAACATGGGGGATCAT
GTAACTCGCCTTGATCGTTGGGAACCGGAGCTGAATGAAGCCATACCAAACGACGAGCGTGACACCACGA
TGCCTGTAGCAATGGCAACAACGTTGCGCAAACTATTAACTGGCGAACTACTTACTCTAGCTTCCCGGCA
ACAATTAATAGACTGGATGGAGGCGGATAAAGTTGCAGGACCACTTCTGCGCTCGGCCCTTCCGGCTGGC
TGGTTTATTGCTGATAAATCTGGAGCCGGTGAGCGTGGGTCTCGCGGTATCATTGCAGCACTGGGGCCAG
ATGGTAAGCCCTCCCGTATCGTAGTTATCTACACGACGGGGAGTCAGGCAACTATGGATGAACGAAATAG
ACAGATCGCTGAGATAGGTGCCTCACTGATTAAGCATTGGTAACTGTCAGACCAAGTTTACTCATATATA
CTTTAGATTGATTTAAAACTTCATTTTTAATTTAAAAGGATCTAGGTGAAGATCCTTTTTGATAATCTCA
TGACCAAAATCCCTTAACGTGAGTTTTCGTTCCACTGAGCGTCAGACCCCGTAGAAAAGATCAAAGGATC
TTCTTGAGATCCTTTTTTTCTGCGCGTAATCTGCTGCTTGCAAACAAAAAAACCACCGCTACCAGCGGTG
GTTTGTTTGCCGGATCAAGAGCTACCAACTCTTTTTCCGAAGGTAACTGGCTTCAGCAGAGCGCAGATAC
CAAATACTGTTCTTCTAGTGTAGCCGTAGTTAGGCCACCACTTCAAGAACTCTGTAGCACCGCCTACATA
CCTCGCTCTGCTAATCCTGTTACCAGTGGCTGCTGCCAGTGGCGATAAGTCGTGTCTTACCGGGTTGGAC
TCAAGACGATAGTTACCGGATAAGGCGCAGCGGTCGGGCTGAACGGGGGGTTCGTGCACACAGCCCAGCT
TGGAGCGAACGACCTACACCGAACTGAGATACCTACAGCGTGAGCTATGAGAAAGCGCCACGCTTCCCGA
AGGGAGAAAGGCGGACAGGTATCCGGTAAGCGGCAGGGTCGGAACAGGAGAGCGCACGAGGGAGCTTCCA
GGGGGAAACGCCTGGTATCTTTATAGTCCTGTCGGGTTTCGCCACCTCTGACTTGAGCGTCGATTTTTGT
GATGCTCGTCAGGGGGGCGGAGCCTATGGAAAAACGCCAGCAACGCGGCCTTTTTACGGTTCCTGGCCTT
TTGCTGGCCTTTTGCTCACATGT
